>Addgene plasmid #234104 | pKEK3232 | addgene full sequence | sequence record 464926 | Addgene NGS Result
AATCCTCTGTAAGTATTGCTACATAAGGCTTTGAAGCACTTTTTTAAAAAATTTAAAACTACTTTTTGTA
TCACTTTTTGAATTTAAAACTACTTTTTGTATCACTTTTTGAATTTAAAACTACTTTTTGTATCGTTAAA
ACTACTTTTTTTTATGAAGTAGTTGTTTTACTAATAGAAGTTTTATAGAATTTGTATATCGAGATAATGA
CTCTAGTTCTATGAAAGAAGTTAAAAATGTAAATGCTGGCAAAGAAATAGCTATGTCTAATACTCTTGTT
GCAGGAAAGTATAGCCTTACAAAAGAAGAACAAAACTTAATATTCTTAGTTGCCTCAATGGTTAAAAGAG
AAGATAAAGAGTTTCACAGGTATAAGATAAGCCTATCTGATCTTGAAAAAGCTACAGGGGTTAAGCATAA
CAGAGTGAGATTGAAGCAATTAATGCACTCAATAATGTCTAAGCCAGTATGGCTGAATAAAGAACAAACG
AAGATAGCTAACTGGTTTGCATATATTGAAGCAGACCCTAAAAGCAGTGCTTTAATTTGCGAGTTTCATT
GGTCATTAATGCCACACATGATACAACTACAAGAGTACTTTACTAAAGCAGAAAGACAGTTACTATTTTC
ATTTAAAAGTAAGTATTCAAGCAGATTATACTTACTTCTCAAAAGCAAATTAGGCGAACAAGCAGGGTAT
GCTAATATAGTTGATTGCGTATTGTATGTCGATGATATGATTAATGATTTTGATTTACCTAAAAGTTACA
GCAACAGATATTCAAATTTTAAAAATAAGTTCCTATTACCAGCACTAGAAGAGATTAATCAATTATCGGA
TATTTTTGTAACCTATGATGACAAGGATCATCACAGAAAACATGGTCGTAAGATTACAAATATCAAGTTT
ACAGTTAGTAAGGTAGCAGAGACAGAAGAAGAATTTAAGCAAAAGCCTTTAGATACTAAAAATAAAGAGG
ATTACATACCAATCGAAGCATCTGAAAGACTTAGAGAAGTTGTGTTAAGTGATGAACTAGACCTAGATCT
GTATTATGTCAGATCAATATTTAGACATCATCATTTACATGATATTGAAAGGGTTTGTGATGATACTTGG
AGGAATTGGGACAATAAAAAAATCAAAGATAGAAAAAGAGTTTTTATTGCAAATATAAAAAAATTAGAAA
AGAAACCAGAAGAGAATCATAAGCTACCATTTGGATTTGAGGAAGTGTAGGAATGAATATAGAAATATTT
AAATTTTCAAAAAAACATAAAAAAATAAATAAGAAGTTAATAGATTTAACAAAAGTAAAACAGGTTGTTA
CTACTGGCTATAGCTTTATTGTTGTATATCAAAGAGGTCGAAAGATAGAGTTAAGTTATGAAAGTTCTTA
CTGGCATGCTAAAAAAGATTTGGATAATAGTAATAGTGACGTTGGAATAACATATAGTTACATTAAAAAA
GATAAAAGAGGCCCCTGTCACAAAGATAACTATTTACGAGACTCTAAAGGTAGACTATTAAAGGACTGGG
GAAAAATAGAAGAGCTTCATGAAAAGTATCCTAAAATAGGTAAAATTTGGTACATTTCTAGCTTTAGCTG
TCCCTCCTGTTCAGCTACTGACGGGGTGGTGCGTAACGGCAAAAGCACCGCCGGACATCAGCGCTAGCGG
AGTGTATACTGGCTTACTATGTTGGCACTGATGAGGGTGTCAGTGAAGTGCTTCATGTGGCAGGAGAAAA
AAGGCTGCACCGGTGCGTCAGCAGAATATGTGATACAGGATATATTCCGCTTCCTCGCTCACTGACTCGC
TACGCTCGGTCGTTCGACTGCGGCGAGCGGAAATGGCTTACGAACGGGGCGGAGATTTCCTGGAAGATGC
CAGGAAGATACTTAACAGGGAAGTGAGAGGGCCGCGGCAAAGCCGTTTTTCCATAGGCTCCGCCCCCCTG
ACAAGCATCACGAAATCTGACGCTCAAATCAGTGGTGGCGAAACCCGACAGGACTATAAAGATACCAGGC
GTTTCCCCCTGGCGGCTCCCTCGTGCGCTCTCCTGTTCCTGCCTTTCGGTTTACCGGTGTCATTCCGCTG
TTATGGCCGCGTTTGTCTCATTCCACGCCTGACACTCAGTTCCGGGTAGGCAGTTCGCTCCAAGCTGGAC
TGTATGCACGAACCCCCCGTTCAGTCCGACCGCTGCGCCTTATCCGGTAACTATCGTCTTGAGTCCAACC
CGGAAAGACATGCAAAAGCACCACTGGCAGCAGCCACTGGTAATTGATTTAGAGGAGTTAGTCTTGAAGT
CATGCGCCGGTTAAGGCTAAACTGAAAGGACAAGTTTTGGTGACTGCGCTCCTCCAAGCCAGTTACCTCG
GTTCAAAGAGTTGGTAGCTCAGAGAACCTTCGAAAAACCGCCCTGCAAGGCGGTTTTTTCGTTTTCAGAG
CAAGAGATTACGCGCAGACCAAAACGATCTCAAGAAGATCATCTTATTAATCAGATAAAATATTTCTAGA
GTAGTCGACTGAGACCGTAAAACGACGGCCAGTGAATTCTTGACGGCTAGCTCAGTCCTAGGTACAGTGC
TAGCTTGGTCTCGATTAAAGAGGAGAAAGAGTCCCATGGCGAGCTTAGTCAAGAAAGACATGTGTGTAAA
GATGACGATGGAGGGGACTGTTAATGGTTACCACTTTAAGTGTGTGGGGGAAGGTGAGGGGAAACCGTTT
GAGGGAACTCAAAACATGCGTATTCGCGTCACGGAGGGTGGACCTTTACCGTTCGCTTTCGATATTCTGG
CACCATGTTGCATGTATGGGAGCAAAACCTTTATTAAACATGTCAGCGGCATCCCAGACTATTTTAAAGA
GTCGTTCCCCGAAGGGTTCACCTGGGAGCGTACACAGATCTTCGAGGATGGCGGAGTATTGACCGCACAT
CAGGATACAAGTCTTGAGGGCAATTGCTTGATTTACAAAGTGAAAGTGCTTGGGACGAATTTCCCTGCCA
ACGGACCCGTTATGCAAAAGAAAACTGCAGGCTGGGAGCCGTGTGTTGAGATGCTTTACCCACGTGACGG
GGTATTGTGCGGCCAAAGTCTGATGGCACTGAAATGTACCGATGGTAATCACTTAACGTCGCACTTACGT
ACAACATACCGTAGCCGTAAGCCCTCCAACGCGGTCAACATGCCTGAGTTTCACTTTGGCGACCACCGCA
TTGAGATCTTAAAGGCGGAACAGGGGAAATTTTATGAACAGTATGAGTCGGCTGTGGCCCGTTACTCTGA
TGTGCCTGAGAAAGCAACTTAATGAGAGCTCAAAAAAAAACCCCGCCCCTGACAGGGCGGGGTTTTTTTT
GGTACCGTCATAGCTGTTTCCTGCTCCCCAACGGCGTAGAGGATCGAGATCTTTTGGGTTGTCACTCATC
GTATTTGGTTTATAATTTTAAGCTAATAACCTAATTATAACTAATTAATAGTTTTGTATCTTGAAAAAAT
AGCTATAAAACTTATTTAAATAACGAAGATTTTTGTGTATAAAATATTTATAACAAAAAAAGGAGACTAA
ACATATGAGCCATATTCAACGGGAAACGTCTTGCTCGAGGCCGCGATTAAATTCCAACATGGATGCTGAT
TTATATGGGTATAAATGGGCTCGCGATAATGTCGGGCAATCAGGTGCGACAATCTATCGATTGTATGGGA
AGCCCGATGCGCCAGAGTTGTTTCTGAAACATGGCAAAGGTAGCGTTGCCAATGATGTTACAGATGAGAT
GGTCAGACTAAACTGGCTGACGGAATTTATGCCTCTTCCGACCATCAAGCATTTTATCCGTACTCCTGAT
GATGCATGGTTACTCACCACTGCGATCCCCGGGAAAACAGCATTCCAGGTATTAGAAGAATATCCTGATT
CAGGTGAAAATATTGTTGATGCGCTGGCAGTGTTCCTGCGCCGGTTGCATTCGATTCCTGTTTGTAATTG
TCCTTTTAACAGCGATCGCGTATTTCGTCTCGCTCAGGCGCAATCACGAATGAATAACGGTTTGGTTGAT
GCGAGTGATTTTGATGACGAGCGTAATGGCTGGCCTGTTGAACAAGTCTGGAAAGAAATGCATAAGCTTT
TGCCATTCTCACCGGATTCAGTCGTCACTCATGGTGATTTCTCACTTGATAACCTTATTTTTGACGAGGG
GAAATTAATAGGTTGTATTGATGTTGGACGAGTCGGAATCGCAGACCGATACCAGGATCTTGCCATCCTA
TGGAACTGCCTCGGTGAGTTTTCTCCTTCATTACAGAAACGGCTTTTTCAAAAATATGGTATTGATAATC
CTGATATGAATAAATTGCAGTTTCATTTGATGCTCGATGAGTTTTTCTAAGGATCCGGCTGCTAACAAAG
CGCGAGCAGCCGACCAGGCTTTCCACGCCCGCGTGCCGCTCCATGTCGTTCGCGCGGTTCTCGGAAACGC
GCTGCCGCGTTTCGTGATTGTCACGCTCAAGCCCGTAGTCCCGTTCGAGCGTCGCGCAGAGGTCAGCGAG
GGCGCGGTAGGCCCGATACGGCTCATGGATGGTGTTTCGGGTCGGGTGAATCTTGTTGATGGCGATATGG
ATGTGCAGGTTGTCGGTGTCGTGATGCACGGCACTGACGCGCTGATGCTCGGCGAAGCCAAGCCCAGCGC
AGATGCGGTCCTCAATCGCGCGCAACGTCTCCGCGTCGGGCTTCTCTCCCGCGCGGAAGCTAACCAGGAG
GTGATAGGTCTTGTCGGCCTCGGAACGGGTGTTGCCGTGCTGGGTCGCCATCACCTCGGCCATGACAGCG
GGCAGGGTGTTTGCCTCGCAGTTCGTGACGCGCACGTGACCCAGGCGCTCGGTCTTGCCTTGCTCGTCGG
TGATGTACTTCACCAGCTCCGCGAAGTCGCTCTTCTTGATGGAGCGCATGGGGACGTGCTTGGCAATCAC
GCGCACCCCCCGGCCGTTTTAGCGGCTAAAAAAGTCATGGCTCTGCCCTCGGGCGGACCACGCCCATCAT
GACCTTGCCAAGCTCGTCCTGCTTCTCTTCGATCTTCGCCAGCAGGGCGAGGATCGTGGCATCACCGAAC
CGCGCCGTGCGCGGGTCGTCGGTGAGCCAGAGTTTCAGCAGGCCGCCCAGGCGGCCCAGGTCGCCATTGA
TGCGGGCCAGCTCGCGGACGTGCTCATAGTCCACGACGCCCGTGATTTTGTAGCCCTGGCCGACGGCCAG
CAGGTAGGCCGACAGGCTCATGCCGGCCGCCGCCGCCTTTTCCTCAATCGCTCTTCGTTCGTCTGGAAGG
CAGTACACCTTGATAGGTGGGCTGCCCTTCCTGGTTGGCTTGGTTTCATCAGCCATCCGCTTGCCCTCAT
CTGTTACGCCGGCGGTAGCCGGCCAGCCTCGCAGAGCAGGATTCCCGTTGAGCACCGCCAGGTGCGAATA
AGGGACAGTGAAGAAGGAACACCCGCTCGCGGGTGGGCCTACTTCACCTATCCTGCCCGGCTGACGCCGT
TGGATACACCAAGGAAAGTCTACACGAACCCTTTGGCAAAATCCTGTATATCGTGCGAAAAAGGATGGAT
ATACCGAAAAAATCGCTATAATGACCCCGAAGCAGGGTTATGCAGCGGAAAAGCGCTGCTTCCCTGCTGT
TTTGTGGAATATCTACCGACTGGAAACAGGCAAATGCAGGAAATTACTGAACTGAGGGGACAGGCGAGAG
ACGATGCCAAAGAGCTACACCGACGAGCTGGCCGAGTGGGTTGAATCCCGCGCGGCCAAGAAGCGCCGGC
GTGATGAGGCTGCGGTTGCGTTCCTGGCGGTGAGGGCGGATGTCGAGGCGGCGTTAGCGTCCGGCTATGC
GCTCGTCACCATTTGGGAGCACATGCGGGAAACGGGGAAGGTCAAGTTCTCCTACGAGACGTTCCGCTCG
CACGCCAGGCGGCACATCAAGGCCAAGCCCGCCGATGTGCCCGCACCGCAGGCCAAGGCTGCGGAACCCG
CGCCGGCACCCAAGACGCCGGAGCCACGGCGGCCGAAGCAGGGGGGCAAGGCTGAAAAGCCGGCCCCCGC
TGCGGCCCCGACCGGCTTCACCTTCAACCCAACACCGGACAAAAAGGCTGCTAACAAAGCTTTAAAATCC
TCTAACGACATCATAACAACTGCTTCTTTTTTTGAACCTCTAGTTACAATCATAGGACTATGATTTTTTG
TTACTCTATCCATTGAATCAGATAGTTCATTTCTAAAAGTTGAATAATTAACGGTTTGCATAATCTAAAT
CCATGTACTTAAATAAGTACTTAAAGTATAGTTTCTAGGATTTAAAAAGTCAAAAAAGTCTTTGAGTCTG
TGGGATTTTTTTAAAATCCCCTAAGATATTCTCTTTATATATTCTCTTTATATATTGTCAGATTTTTTTT
T
Features (pLannotate 1.2.2; 11 found; start..end, strand, type, name):
   1606..1676    +  mobile_element IS1 (fragment): prokaryotic transposable element IS1
   1795..1850    -  rep_origin     RSF ori (fragment): Plasmids containing the RSF 1030 origin of replication can be propagated in E. coli cells that contain additional plasmids with compatible origins.
   1938..2483    -  rep_origin     p15A ori: Plasmids containing the medium-copy-number p15A origin of replication can be propagated in E. coli cells that contain a second plasmid with the ColE1 origin.
   2537..2557    -  CDS            lacZα (fragment): LacZα fragment of β-galactosidase; lacZ fragment
   2560..2584    +  promoter       J23119(SpeI) promoter (fragment): bacterial promoter (Registry of Standard Biological Parts BBa J23119) modified to end with an SpeI site
   2626..3285    +  CDS            AQ14: AQ14 is a basic (constitutively fluorescent) red fluorescent protein published in 2005, derived from Actinia equina.
   3575..4390    +  CDS            KanR: aminoglycoside phosphotransferase; aph(3')-Ia; confers resistance to kanamycin in bacteria or G418 (Geneticin®) in eukaryotes
   4419..4967    -  CDS            traI (fragment): TRAI6_ECOLX - Experimental evidence at protein level: Swiss-Prot protein existence level 1. The initiation process of transfer DNA synthesis requires the interaction of at least three plasmid-specific components (TraH, I, and J) at the transfer origin resulting in the assembly of a specialised nucleoprotein complex - the relaxosome. Site- and strand-specific cleavage at the transfer origin is dependent on TraI and TraJ. From Escherichia coli.
   5005..5376    -  CDS            traJ: oriT-recognizing protein; traJ
   5409..5518    -  oriT           oriT: incP origin of transfer
   5744..6136    +  CDS            traK: TRAK4_ECOLX - Experimental evidence at protein level: Swiss-Prot protein existence level 1. From Escherichia coli.
