[The description below was written by a language model from this plasmid's Addgene catalogue record and pLannotate feature annotations shown in this document.]
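Description:
pKEK3232 is a low-copy, mobilizable bacterial shuttle vector built on a backbone described as Fn Ori-p15a-Kan and intended for chromoprotein expression across diverse gram-negative bacteria. It is maintained in E. coli through the p15A origin, which is compatible with ColE1-type plasmids, and selected with kanamycin via the aph(3')-Ia KanR gene. The backbone name implies a second, Francisella-type origin for replication in non-E. coli hosts. The automated feature table does not annotate such an element, although a large stretch of the 6,441 nt sequence upstream of the p15A origin carries only short fragment hits (IS1, RSF ori) and may contain it. An IncP transfer region, consisting of oriT, traJ, traK and a fragment of traI, allows the plasmid to be mobilized by conjugation from a donor strain that supplies the remaining transfer functions in trans.

The payload is tsPurple, a synthetic coding sequence for a chromoprotein derived from the sea anemone Actinia equina. The annotation tool labels this open reading frame as the related protein AQ14. Expression is driven by a constitutive Anderson-series promoter recorded as J23100, which the software matched as a fragment of the closely related J23119. The promoter is flanked by pre-cloned BsaI sites, so it can be replaced with any promoter of interest by Golden Gate assembly using a common set of primer overhangs. A short lacZα fragment next to the promoter appears to be a cloning remnant. The construct provides a visible colour marker for labelling bacteria, and it can also be used to compare promoter activity in different gram-negative species.
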