Addgene plasmid #234104: pKEK3232
Purpose: CCP expression in diverse gram-negative bacteria, with pre-cloned Golden Gate Compatible (BsaI) restriction sites to facilitate promoter swapping.
Depositing lab: Karl Klose. Depositing organization: University of Texas at San Antonio. Publication: Mobilizable shuttle vectors with fluorescent markers functional across different species of bacteria. Armstrong ZR, Alonso J, Stanton V, Patel N, Zogaj X, Cocioba SS, Klose KE. Appl Environ Microbiol. 2025 May 12:e0004525. doi: 10.1128/aem.00045-25. PubMed 40353662.
Backbone
  Vector backbone: Fn Ori-p15a-Kan
  Vector type: Bacterial Expression
Growth in bacteria
  Bacterial resistance: Kanamycin, 50 μg/mL
  Growth temperature: 37°C
  Growth strain: DH5alpha
  Copy number: Low Copy
Gene/Insert
  Gene/Insert name: tsPurple
  Species: Synthetic; Actinia equina
  Promoter: pJ23100-BsaI
  Cloning method: Golden Gate
Terms and licenses: Academic/Nonprofit Terms; Industry Terms: Not Available to Industry
Depositor comments: Universal primer overhangs for promoter swapping: Forward 5'- GGCTACGGTCTCGCGAC-3'; Reverse 5'- GGCTACGGTCTCGTAAT -3'
How to cite: pKEK3232 was a gift from Karl Klose (Addgene plasmid # 234104 ; http://n2t.net/addgene:234104 ; RRID:Addgene_234104)
